Addgene plasmid #195163: siRNA-resistant ABHD16A-Halo
Purpose: mammalian expression of siRNA-resistant ABHD16A tagged with Halo tag
Depositing lab: Gia Voeltz. Depositing organization: University of Colorado, Boulder. Publication: An ER phospholipid hydrolase drives ER-associated mitochondrial constriction for fission and fusion. Nguyen TT, Voeltz GK. Elife. 2022 Nov 30;11:e84279. doi: 10.7554/eLife.84279. PubMed 36448541.
Backbone
  Vector backbone: Halo-N1
  Vector type: Mammalian Expression
Growth in bacteria
  Bacterial resistance: Kanamycin, 50 μg/mL
  Growth temperature: 37°C
  Growth strain: DH5alpha
  Copy number: High Copy
Gene/Insert
  Gene/Insert name: ABHD16A (alt names: Phosphatidylserine lipase ABHD16A, isoform 1; BAT5)
  Species: H. sapiens (human)
  Insert size (bp): 1674
  Mutation: Wobble mutations for siRNA resistance from L90 to P95
  Entrez Gene: ABHD16A (a.k.a. BAT5, D6S82E, NG26, PP199, SPG86, hBAT5)
  Promoter: CMV
  Tag / fusion protein: Halo tag (C terminal on backbone)
  Cloning method: Restriction Enzyme; 5′ cloning site HindIII (not destroyed); 3′ cloning site SacII (not destroyed)
Terms and licenses: Academic/Nonprofit Terms; Industry Terms: Not Available to Industry
How to cite: siRNA-resistant ABHD16A-Halo was a gift from Gia Voeltz (Addgene plasmid # 195163 ; http://n2t.net/addgene:195163 ; RRID:Addgene_195163)
