[The description below was written by a language model from this plasmid's Addgene catalogue record and pLannotate feature annotations shown in this document.]
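Description:
siRNA-resistant ABHD16A-Halo is a 6,553-nt mammalian expression plasmid built on the Halo-N1 backbone, an N1-style vector in which an insert is cloned upstream of, and in frame with, a C-terminal HaloTag. It is maintained in E. coli at high copy through a ColE1/pUC-type origin and selected with kanamycin. The single NeoR/KanR gene (Tn5 aminoglycoside phosphotransferase) sits behind both a bacterial bla promoter and the SV40 enhancer/early promoter and is followed by the HSV TK polyadenylation signal, so the same marker can also confer G418 resistance in mammalian cells. An f1 origin is also present. The short large T antigen, ble and bGH poly(A) fragments in the annotation appear to be backbone remnants or partial matches, not functional units.

The payload is the 1,674-bp human ABHD16A coding sequence (also called BAT5, a phosphatidylserine lipase, isoform 1), inserted between the HindIII and SacII sites of the multiple cloning site. Both sites were retained. Transcription is driven by the human CMV immediate early enhancer and promoter and terminated by the SV40 poly(A) signal. A short stretch of residual polylinker joins ABHD16A to HaloTag, a modified bacterial dehalogenase that bonds covalently to chloroalkane ligands and so allows labelling of the fusion protein with fluorescent or affinity ligands.

The coding sequence carries wobble mutations across the codons for L90 to P95, which are intended to disrupt the siRNA target site while keeping the protein sequence unchanged. This lets the tagged protein be expressed in cells where endogenous ABHD16A has been knocked down, as in rescue and localisation experiments. The associated publication concerns an ER phospholipid hydrolase in ER-associated mitochondrial constriction, fission and fusion.
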