Features (pLannotate 1.2.2; 16 found; start..end, strand, type, name):
     61..364     +  enhancer       CMV enhancer: human cytomegalovirus immediate early enhancer
    365..568     +  promoter       CMV promoter: human cytomegalovirus (CMV) immediate early promoter
    591..627     +  misc_feature   MCS (fragment): multiple cloning site
    628..2301    +  CDS            ABHD16A: ABHGA_HUMAN - Also known as BAT5 From Homo sapiens (Human).
   2302..2324    +  misc_feature   MCS (fragment): multiple cloning site
   2326..3216    +  CDS            HaloTag®: modified bacterial dehalogenase that forms covalent bonds with chloroalkane derivatives
   3235..3318    +  CDS            large T antigen (fragment): large T antigen from SV40 (simian virus 40)
   3341..3462    +  polyA_signal   SV40 poly(A) signal: SV40 polyadenylation signal
   3496..3924    -  rep_origin     f1 ori (sequence partly withheld): f1 bacteriophage origin of replication; arrow indicates direction of (+) strand synthesis
   3951..4055    +  promoter       AmpR promoter: bla
   4057..4414    +  promoter       SV40 promoter: SV40 enhancer and early promoter
   4449..5243    +  CDS            NeoR/KanR: aminoglycoside phosphotransferase from Tn5; aph(3')-II (or nptII); confers resistance to neomycin, kanamycin, and G418 (Geneticin®)
   5264..5416    +  CDS            ble (fragment): BLE_KLEPN - Experimental evidence at protein level: Swiss-Prot protein existence level 1. Binding protein with a strong affinity to the bleomycin family of antibiotics. Binds to CL990; an antimitotic-antibiotic compound. From Klebsiella pneumoniae.
   5475..5522    +  polyA_signal   HSV TK poly(A) signal: herpes simplex virus thymidine kinase polyadenylation signal (Cole and Stacy, 1985)
   5613..5629    -  polyA_signal   bGH poly(A) signal (fragment): bovine growth hormone polyadenylation signal
   5851..6439    +  rep_origin     ori: high-copy-number ColE1/pMB1/pBR322/pUC origin of replication
>Addgene plasmid #195163 | siRNA-resistant ABHD16A-Halo | addgene full sequence | sequence record 384089 | Addgene NGS Result
TAGTTATTAATAGTAATCAATTACGGGGTCATTAGTTCATAGCCCATATATGGAGTTCCGCGTTACATAA
CTTACGGTAAATGGCCCGCCTGGCTGACCGCCCAACGACCCCCGCCCATTGACGTCAATAATGACGTATG
TTCCCATAGTAACGCCAATAGGGACTTTCCATTGACGTCAATGGGTGGAGTATTTACGGTAAACTGCCCA
CTTGGCAGTACATCAAGTGTATCATATGCCAAGTACGCCCCCTATTGACGTCAATGACGGTAAATGGCCC
GCCTGGCATTATGCCCAGTACATGACCTTATGGGACTTTCCTACTTGGCAGTACATCTACGTATTAGTCA
TCGCTATTACCATGGTGATGCGGTTTTGGCAGTACATCAATGGGCGTGGATAGCGGTTTGACTCACGGGG
ATTTCCAAGTCTCCACCCCATTGACGTCAATGGGAGTTTGTTTTGGCACCAAAATCAACGGGACTTTCCA
AAATGTCGTAACAACTCCGCCCCATTGACGCAAATGGGCGGTAGGCGTGTACGGTGGGAGGTCTATATAA
GCAGAGCTGGTTTAGTGAACCGTCAGATCCGCTAGCGCTACCGGACTCAGATCTCGAGCTCAAGCTTATG
GCGAAGCTGCTGAGCTGCGTCCTAGGCCCCCGGCTCTACAAAATCTACCGGGAGAGGGACTCTGAAAGGG
CCCCGGCCAGCGTCCCTGAGACGCCAACGGCAGTCACTGCCCCCCATTCCAGCTCCTGGGATACGTACTA
TCAGCCCCGTGCCCTGGAGAAACATGCTGACAGCATCCTGGCACTGGCTTCAGTATTCTGGTCCATCTCT
TATTACTCCTCTCCCTTCGCCTTCTTCTACTTGTACAGGAAAGGTTACTTGAGTTTAAGTAAGGTAGTAC
CATTTTCTCACTATGCTGGGACATTGCTGCTACTTCTGGCAGGTGTGGCCTGCCTCCGAGGCATTGGCCG
CTGGACCAACCCCCAGTACCGGCAGTTCATCACCATCTTGGAAGCAACACATCGGAACCAGTCTTCAGAA
AACAAGAGGCAGCTTGCCAACTACAACTTTGACTTCCGGAGCTGGCCAGTCGACTTCCACTGGGAAGAAC
CCAGCAGCCGGAAGGAGTCTCGAGGGGGCCCTTCCCGCCGGGGTGTGGCCCTGCTTCGCCCAGAGCCCCT
GCACCGGGGGACAGCAGACACCCTCCTCAACCGGGTTAAGAAGCTGCCTTGTCAGATCACCAGCTACCTG
GTGGCGCACACCCTAGGGCGCCGGATGCTGTATCCAGGCTCTGTGTACCTGCTGCAGAAGGCCCTCATGC
CTGTGCTGCTGCAGGGCCAGGCCCGACTGGTGGAAGAGTGTAATGGGCGCCGGGCAAAGCTGCTGGCCTG
TGATGGCAATGAGATTGACACCATGTTTGTGGACCGGCGGGGGACAGCTGAGCCCCAGGGACAGAAGCTG
GTGATCTGCTGTGAGGGGAATGCTGGGTTTTATGAGGTGGGCTGCGTCTCCACGCCCCTGGAAGCTGGAT
ATTCAGTCCTGGGCTGGAATCATCCAGGCTTTGCTGGAAGCACGGGGGTGCCATTCCCGCAGAATGAGGC
TAATGCCATGGATGTGGTGGTCCAGTTTGCCATCCACCGCCTGGGCTTCCAGCCCCAGGACATCATCATC
TACGCCTGGTCCATCGGCGGCTTCACTGCCACGTGGGCAGCCATGTCCTACCCAGATGTTAGTGCCATGA
TCCTGGATGCCTCCTTTGATGACCTGGTGCCCTTGGCCTTGAAGGTCATGCCAGACAGCTGGAGGGGCCT
GGTGACCAGGACCGTGAGGCAGCATCTCAATCTAAACAACGCGGAGCAGCTGTGCAGATACCAGGGTCCT
GTACTGCTGATCCGGAGAACCAAGGATGAGATCATCACCACCACGGTTCCTGAGGACATCATGTCCAACC
GAGGCAATGACCTCCTGCTGAAGCTCCTGCAGCATCGGTATCCCCGGGTGATGGCAGAGGAGGGTCTTCG
AGTGGTGAGGCAGTGGTTGGAGGCCTCCTCACAGCTGGAGGAAGCCTCAATTTATAGCCGATGGGAGGTG
GAAGAGGACTGGTGTCTGTCTGTCCTCCGCTCCTACCAGGCAGAACACGGGCCTGACTTCCCCTGGAGCG
TGGGGGAGGACATGAGTGCAGATGGACGGCGGCAGCTGGCTTTGTTTCTGGCTCGGAAGCATCTGCACAA
CTTTGAGGCCACTCACTGCACCCCACTCCCAGCCCAGAACTTCCAGATGCCCTGGCACCTCCCGCGGGCC
CGGGATCCACCGGTCATGGCAGAAATCGGTACTGGCTTTCCATTCGACCCCCATTATGTGGAAGTCCTGG
GCGAGCGCATGCACTACGTCGATGTTGGTCCGCGCGATGGCACCCCTGTGCTGTTCCTGCACGGTAACCC
GACCTCCTCCTACGTGTGGCGCAACATCATCCCGCATGTTGCACCGACCCATCGCTGCATTGCTCCAGAC
CTGATCGGTATGGGCAAATCCGACAAACCAGACCTGGGTTATTTCTTCGACGACCACGTCCGCTTCATGG
ATGCCTTCATCGAAGCCCTGGGTCTGGAAGAGGTCGTCCTGGTCATTCACGACTGGGGCTCCGCTCTGGG
TTTCCACTGGGCCAAGCGCAATCCAGAGCGCGTCAAAGGTATTGCATTTATGGAGTTCATCCGCCCTATC
CCGACCTGGGACGAATGGCCAGAATTTGCCCGCGAGACCTTCCAGGCCTTCCGCACCACCGACGTCGGCC
GCAAGCTGATCATCGATCAGAACGTTTTTATCGAGGGTACGCTGCCGATGGGTGTCGTCCGCCCGCTGAC
TGAAGTCGAGATGGACCATTACCGCGAGCCGTTCCTGAATCCTGTTGACCGCGAGCCACTGTGGCGCTTC
CCAAACGAGCTGCCAATCGCCGGTGAGCCAGCGAACATCGTCGCGCTGGTCGAAGAATACATGGACTGGC
TGCACCAGTCCCCTGTCCCGAAGCTGCTGTTCTGGGGCACCCCAGGCGTTCTGATCCCACCGGCCGAAGC
CGCTCGCCTGGCCAAAAGCCTGCCTAACTGCAAGGCTGTGGACATCGGCCCGGGTCTGAATCTGCTGCAA
GAAGACAACCCGGACCTGATCGGCAGCGAGATCGCGCGCTGGCTGTCGACGCTCGAGATTTCCGGCTGAG
CGGCCGCGACTCTAGATCATAATCAGCCATACCACATTTGTAGAGGTTTTACTTGCTTTAAAAAACCTCC
CACACCTCCCCCTGAACCTGAAACATAAAATGAATGCAATTGTTGTTGTTAACTTGTTTATTGCAGCTTA
TAATGGTTACAAATAAAGCAATAGCATCACAAATTTCACAAATAAAGCATTTTTTTCACTGCATTCTAGT
TGTGGTTTGTCCAAACTCATCAATGTATCTTAAGGCGTAAATTGTAAGCGTTAATATTTTGTTAAAATTC
GCGTTAAATTTTTGTTAAATCAGCTCATTTTTTAACCAATAGGCCGAAATCGGCAAAATCCCTTATAAAT
CAAAAGAATAGACCGAGATAGGGT
[37 nt withheld, positions 3595-3631]
AAAGAACGTGGACTCCAACGTCAAAGG
[49 nt withheld, positions 3659-3707]
T
[91 nt withheld, positions 3709-3799]
G
[124 nt withheld, positions 3801-3924]
CAGGTGGCACTTTTCGGGGAAATGTGCGCGGAACCCCTATTTGTTTATTTTTCTAAATACATTCAAATAT
GTATCCGCTCATGAGACAATAACCCTGATAAATGCTTCAATAATATTGAAAAAGGAAGAGTCCTGAGGCG
GAAAGAACCAGCTGTGGAATGTGTGTCAGTTAGGGTGTGGAAAGTCCCCAGGCTCCCCAGCAGGCAGAAG
TATGCAAAGCATGCATCTCAATTAGTCAGCAACCAGGTGTGGAAAGTCCCCAGGCTCCCCAGCAGGCAGA
AGTATGCAAAGCATGCATCTCAATTAGTCAGCAACCATAGTCCCGCCCCTAACTCCGCCCATCCCGCCCC
TAACTCCGCCCAGTTCCGCCCATTCTCCGCCCCATGGCTGACTAATTTTTTTTATTTATGCAGAGGCCGA
GGCCGCCTCGGCCTCTGAGCTATTCCAGAAGTAGTGAGGAGGCTTTTTTGGAGGCCTAGGCTTTTGCAAA
GATCGATCAAGAGACAGGATGAGGATCGTTTCGCATGATTGAACAAGATGGATTGCACGCAGGTTCTCCG
GCCGCTTGGGTGGAGAGGCTATTCGGCTATGACTGGGCACAACAGACAATCGGCTGCTCTGATGCCGCCG
TGTTCCGGCTGTCAGCGCAGGGGCGCCCGGTTCTTTTTGTCAAGACCGACCTGTCCGGTGCCCTGAATGA
ACTGCAAGACGAGGCAGCGCGGCTATCGTGGCTGGCCACGACGGGCGTTCCTTGCGCAGCTGTGCTCGAC
GTTGTCACTGAAGCGGGAAGGGACTGGCTGCTATTGGGCGAAGTGCCGGGGCAGGATCTCCTGTCATCTC
ACCTTGCTCCTGCCGAGAAAGTATCCATCATGGCTGATGCAATGCGGCGGCTGCATACGCTTGATCCGGC
TACCTGCCCATTCGACCACCAAGCGAAACATCGCATCGAGCGAGCACGTACTCGGATGGAAGCCGGTCTT
GTCGATCAGGATGATCTGGACGAAGAGCATCAGGGGCTCGCGCCAGCCGAACTGTTCGCCAGGCTCAAGG
CGAGCATGCCCGACGGCGAGGATCTCGTCGTGACCCATGGCGATGCCTGCTTGCCGAATATCATGGTGGA
AAATGGCCGCTTTTCTGGATTCATCGACTGTGGCCGGCTGGGTGTGGCGGACCGCTATCAGGACATAGCG
TTGGCTACCCGTGATATTGCTGAAGAGCTTGGCGGCGAATGGGCTGACCGCTTCCTCGTGCTTTACGGTA
TCGCCGCTCCCGATTCGCAGCGCATCGCCTTCTATCGCCTTCTTGACGAGTTCTTCTGAGCGGGACTCTG
GGGTTCGAAATGACCGACCAAGCGACGCCCAACCTGCCATCACGAGATTTCGATTCCACCGCCGCCTTCT
ATGAAAGGTTGGGCTTCGGAATCGTTTTCCGGGACGCCGGCTGGATGATCCTCCAGCGCGGGGATCTCAT
GCTGGAGTTCTTCGCCCACCCTAGGGGGAGGCTAACTGAAACACGGAAGGAGACAATACCGGAAGGAACC
CGCGCTATGACGGCAATAAAAAGACAGAATAAAACGCACGGTGTTGGGTCGTTTGTTCATAAACGCGGGG
TTCGGTCCCAGGGCTGGCACTCTGTCGATACCCCACCGAGACCCCATTGGGGCCAATACGCCCGCGTTTC
TTCCTTTTCCCCACCCCACCCCCCAAGTTCGGGTGAAGGCCCAGGGCTCGCAGCCAACGTCGGGGCGGCA
GGCCCTGCCATAGCCTCAGGTTACTCATATATACTTTAGATTGATTTAAAACTTCATTTTTAATTTAAAA
GGATCTAGGTGAAGATCCTTTTTGATAATCTCATGACCAAAATCCCTTAACGTGAGTTTTCGTTCCACTG
AGCGTCAGACCCCGTAGAAAAGATCAAAGGATCTTCTTGAGATCCTTTTTTTCTGCGCGTAATCTGCTGC
TTGCAAACAAAAAAACCACCGCTACCAGCGGTGGTTTGTTTGCCGGATCAAGAGCTACCAACTCTTTTTC
CGAAGGTAACTGGCTTCAGCAGAGCGCAGATACCAAATACTGTTCTTCTAGTGTAGCCGTAGTTAGGCCA
CCACTTCAAGAACTCTGTAGCACCGCCTACATACCTCGCTCTGCTAATCCTGTTACCAGTGGCTGCTGCC
AGTGGCGATAAGTCGTGTCTTACCGGGTTGGACTCAAGACGATAGTTACCGGATAAGGCGCAGCGGTCGG
GCTGAACGGGGGGTTCGTGCACACAGCCCAGCTTGGAGCGAACGACCTACACCGAACTGAGATACCTACA
GCGTGAGCTATGAGAAAGCGCCACGCTTCCCGAAGGGAGAAAGGCGGACAGGTATCCGGTAAGCGGCAGG
GTCGGAACAGGAGAGCGCACGAGGGAGCTTCCAGGGGGAAACGCCTGGTATCTTTATAGTCCTGTCGGGT
TTCGCCACCTCTGACTTGAGCGTCGATTTTTGTGATGCTCGTCAGGGGGGCGGAGCCTATGGAAAAACGC
CAGCAACGCGGCCTTTTTACGGTTCCTGGCCTTTTGCTGGCCTTTTGCTCACATGTTCTTTCCTGCGTTA
TCCCCTGATTCTGTGGATAACCGTATTACCGCCATGCAT
